>Addgene plasmid #233409 | LSM053 SFFV-mCherry-SGc(stem-1(3xPP7))cSG-mtagBFP (FLP-IN) | addgene full sequence | sequence record 467284 | Addgene NGS Result
GAAGATCCTTTGATCTTTTCTACGGGGTCTGACGCTCAGTGGAACGAAAACTCACGTTAAGGGATTTTGG
TCATGAGATTATCAAAAAGGATCTTCACCTAGATCCTTTTAAATTAAAAATGAAGTTTTAAATCAATCTA
AAGTATATATGAGTAAACTTGGTCTGACAGTTACCAATGCTTAATCAGTGAGGCACCTATCTCAGCGATC
TGTCTATTTCGTTCATCCATAGTTGCCTGACTCCCCGTCGTGTAGATAACTACGATACGGGAGGGCTTAC
CATCTGGCCCCAGTGCTGCAATGATACCGCGAGACCCACGCTCACCGGCTCCAGATTTATCAGCAATAAA
CCAGCCAGCCGGAAGGGCCGAGCGCAGAAGTGGTCCTGCAACTTTATCCGCCTCCATCCAGTCTATTAAT
TGTTGCCGGGAAGCTAGAGTAAGTAGTTCGCCAGTTAATAGTTTGCGCAACGTTGTTGCCATTGCTACAG
GCATCGTGGTGTCACGCTCGTCGTTTGGTATGGCTTCATTCAGCTCCGGTTCCCAACGATCAAGGCGAGT
TACATGATCCCCCATGTTGTGCAAAAAAGCGGTTAGCTCCTTCGGTCCTCCGATCGTTGTCAGAAGTAAG
TTGGCCGCAGTGTTATCACTCATGGTTATGGCAGCACTGCATAATTCTCTTACTGTCATGCCATCCGTAA
GATGCTTTTCTGTGACTGGTGAGTACTCAACCAAGTCATTCTGAGAATAGTGTATGCGGCGACCGAGTTG
CTCTTGCCCGGCGTCAATACGGGATAATACCGCGCCACATAGCAGAACTTTAAAAGTGCTCATCATTGGA
AAACGTTCTTCGGGGCGAAAACTCTCAAGGATCTTACCGCTGTTGAGATCCAGTTCGATGTAACCCACTC
GTGCACCCAACTGATCTTCAGCATCTTTTACTTTCACCAGCGTTTCTGGGTGAGCAAAAACAGGAAGGCA
AAATGCCGCAAAAAAGGGAATAAGGGCGACACGGAAATGTTGAATACTCATACTCTTCCTTTTTCAATAT
TATTGAAGCATTTATCAGGGTTATTGTCTCATGAGCGGATACATATTTGAATGTATTTAGAAAAATAAAC
AAATAGGGGTTCCGCGCACATTTCCCCGAAAAGTGCCACCTGACGTCGACGGATCGGGAGATCTCCCGAT
CCCCTATGGTGCACTCTCAGTACAATCTGCTCTGATGCCGCATAGTTAAGCCAGTATCTGCTCCCTGCTT
GTGTGTTGGAGGTCGCTGAGTAGTGCGCGAGCAAAATTTAAGCTACAACAAGGCAAGGCTTGACCGACAA
TTGCCGATAAAATAAAAGATTTTATTTAGTCTCCAGAAAAAGGGGGGAATGAAAGACCCCACCTGTAGGT
TTGGCAAGCTAGCTGCAGTAACGCCATTTTGCAAGGCATGGAAAAATACCAAACCAAGAATAGAGAAGTT
CAGATCAAGGGCGGGTACATGAAAATAGCTAACGTTGGGCCAAACAGGATATCTGCGGTGAGCAGTTTCG
GCCCCGGCCCGGGGCCAAGAACAGATGGTCACCGCAGTTTCGGCCCCGGCCCGAGGCCAAGAACAGATGG
TCCCCAGATATGGCCCAACCCTCAGCAGTTTCTTAAGACCCATCAGATGTTTCCAGGCTCCCCCAAGGAC
CTGAAATGACCCTGCGCCTTATTTGAATTAACCAATCAGCCTGCTTCTCGCTTCTGTTCGCGCGCTTCTG
CTTCCCGAGCTCTATAAAAGAGCTCACAACCCCTCACTCGGCGCGCCAGTCCTCCGACAGACTGAGTCGC
CCGGGAAGCTTCGCCACCATGGTGAGCAAGGGCGAGGAGGATAACATGGCCATCATCAAGGAGTTCATGC
GCTTCAAGGTGCACATGGAGGGCTCCGTGAACGGCCACGAGTTCGAGATCGAGGGCGAGGGCGAGGGCCG
CCCCTACGAGGGCACCCAGACCGCCAAGCTGAAGGTGACCAAGGGTGGCCCCCTGCCCTTCGCCTGGGAC
ATCCTGTCCCCTCAGTTCATGTACGGCTCCAAGGCCTACGTGAAGCACCCCGCCGACATTCCCGACTACT
TGAAGCTGTCCTTCCCCGAGGGCTTCAAGTGGGAGCGCGTGATGAACTTCGAGGACGGCGGCGTGGTGAC
CGTGACCCAGGACTCCTCCCTGCAGGACGGCGAGTTCATCTACAAGGTGAAGCTGCGCGGCACCAACTTC
CCCTCCGACGGCCCCGTAATGCAGAAGAAGACCATGGGCTGGGAGGCCTCCTCCGAGCGGATGTACCCCG
AGGACGGCGCCCTGAAGGGCGAGATCAAGCAGAGGCTGAAGCTGAAGGACGGCGGCCACTACGACGCTGA
GGTCAAGACCACCTACAAGGCCAAGAAGCCCGTGCAGCTGCCCGGCGCCTACAACGTCAACATCAAGTTG
GACATCACCTCCCACAACGAGGACTACACCATCGTGGAACAGTACGAACGCGCCGAGGGCCGCCACTCCA
CCGGCGGCATGGACGAGCTGTACAAGAGCGACGCGTTGGAAGCCAGACACAAACAGAAAATTGTGGCTCC
GGTGAAACAGACTTTGAATTTTGACCTTCTGAAGCTGGCGGGAGACGTCGAGTCCAACCCCGGTCCCGGT
ACCGGATCCTCCGTTTAGGTGGGTGGAATAGTAAAGGAGTTTATATGGAAACCCTTCTACGGAGTTTATA
TGGAAACCCGTTCTTCGACATTATATGGAATGCGAATAGTATCCCACCTACCCAGACGGACCGGTACTAG
TGAGGCACGGCATAAGCAAAAGATCGTAGCCCCAGTAAAGCAAACACTCAACTTCGATCTACTCAAACTC
GCAGGTGATGTGGAATCTAATCCAGGACCCTCGAGTGTGTCTAAGGGCGAAGAGCTGATTAAGGAGAACA
TGCACATGAAGCTGTACATGGAGGGCACCGTGGACAACCATCACTTCAAGTGCACATCCGAGGGCGAAGG
CAAGCCCTACGAGGGCACCCAGACCATGAGAATCAAGGTGGTCGAGGGCGGCCCTCTCCCCTTCGCCTTC
GACATCCTGGCTACTAGCTTCCTCTACGGCAGCAAGACCTTCATCAACCACACCCAGGGCATCCCCGACT
TCTTCAAGCAGTCCTTCCCTGAGGGCTTCACATGGGAGAGAGTCACCACATACGAGGACGGGGGCGTGCT
GACCGCTACCCAGGACACCAGCCTCCAGGACGGCTGCCTCATCTACAACGTCAAGATCAGAGGGGTGAAC
TTCACATCCAACGGCCCTGTGATGCAGAAGAAAACACTCGGCTGGGAGGCCTTCACCGAAACGCTGTACC
CCGCTGACGGCGGCCTGGAAGGCAGAAACGACATGGCCCTGAAGCTCGTGGGCGGGAGCCATCTGATCGC
AAACGCCAAGACCACATATAGATCCAAGAAACCCGCTAAGAACCTCAAGATGCCTGGCGTCTACTATGTG
GACTACAGACTGGAAAGAATCAAGGAGGCCAACAACGAAACCTACGTCGAGCAGCACGAGGTGGCAGTGG
CCAGATACTGCGACCTCCCTAGCAAACTGGGGCACAAACTTAATTAAGCCGGAGGGCCCGAACAAAAACT
CATCTCAGAAGAGGATCTGAATAGCGCCGTCGACCATCATCATAATCATCATTGAGTTTAAACCCGCTGA
TCAGCCTCGACTGTGCCTTCTAGTTGCCAGCCATCTGTTGTTTGCCCCTCCCCCGTGCCTTCCTTGACCC
TGGAAGGTGCCACTCCCACTGTCCTTTCCTAATAAAATGAGGAAATTGCATCGCATTGTCTGAGTAGGTG
TCATTCTATTCTGGGGGGTGGGGTGGGGCAGGACAGCAAGGGGGAGGATTGGGAAGACAATAGCAGGCAT
GCTGGGGATGCGGTGGGCTCTATGGAGATCTATCGATGTTCTGGGGATGCGGTGGGCTCTATGGCTTCTG
AGGCGGAAAGAACCAGCTGGGGCTCTAGGGGGTATCCCC
[124 nt withheld, positions 4030-4153]
C
[91 nt withheld, positions 4155-4245]
AGGGTGATGGTTCACGTACCTAGAAGTTCCTATTCCGAAGTTCCTATTCTCTAGAAAGTATAGGAACTTC
CTTGGCCAAAAAGCCTGAACTCACCGCGACGTCTGTCGAGAAGTTTCTGATCGAAAAGTTCGACAGCGTC
TCCGACCTGATGCAGCTCTCGGAGGGCGAAGAATCTCGTGCTTTCAGCTTCGATGTAGGAGGGCGTGGAT
ATGTCCTGCGGGTAAATAGCTGCGCCGATGGTTTCTACAAAGATCGTTATGTTTATCGGCACTTTGCATC
GGCCGCGCTCCCGATTCCGGAAGTGCTTGACATTGGGGAATTCAGCGAGAGCCTGACCTATTGCATCTCC
CGCCGTGCACAGGGTGTCACGTTGCAAGACCTGCCTGAAACCGAACTGCCCGCTGTTCTGCAGCCGGTCG
CGGAGGCCATGGATGCGATCGCTGCGGCCGATCTTAGCCAGACGAGCGGGTTCGGCCCATTCGGACCGCA
AGGAATCGGTCAATACACTACATGGCGTGATTTCATATGCGCGATTGCTGATCCCCATGTGTATCACTGG
CAAACTGTGATGGACGACACCGTCAGTGCGTCCGTCGCGCAGGCTCTCGATGAGCTGATGCTTTGGGCCG
AGGACTGCCCCGAAGTCCGGCACCTCGTGCACGCGGATTTCGGCTCCAACAATGTCCTGACGGACAATGG
CCGCATAACAGCGGTCATTGACTGGAGCGAGGCGATGTTCGGGGATTCCCAATACGAGGTCGCCAACATC
TTCTTCTGGAGGCCGTGGTTGGCTTGTATGGAGCAGCAGACGCGCTACTTCGAGCGGAGGCATCCGGAGC
TTGCAGGATCGCCGCGGCTCCGGGCGTATATGCTCCGCATTGGTCTTGACCAACTCTATCAGAGCTTGGT
TGACGGCAATTTCGATGATGCAGCTTGGGCGCAGGGTCGATGCGACGCAATCGTCCGATCCGGAGCCGGG
ACTGTCGGGCGTACACAAATCGCCCGCAGAAGCGCGGCCGTCTGGACCGATGGCTGTGTAGAAGTACTCG
CCGATAGTGGAAACCGACGCCCCAGCACTCGTCCGAGGGCAAAGGAATAGCACGTACTACGAGATTTCGA
TTCCACCGCCGCCTTCTATGAAAGGTTGGGCTTCGGAATCGTTTTCCGGGACGCCGGCTGGATGATCCTC
CAGCGCGGGGATCTCATGCTGGAGTTCTTCGCCCACCCCAACTTGTTTATTGCAGCTTATAATGGTTACA
AATAAAGCAATAGCATCACAAATTTCACAAATAAAGCATTTTTTTCACTGCATTCTAGTTGTGGTTTGTC
CAAACTCATCAATGTATCTTATCATGTCTGTATACCGTCGACCTCTAGCTAGAGCTTGGCGTAATCATGG
TCATAGCTGTTTCCTGTGTGAAATTGTTATCCGCTCACAATTCCACACAACATACGAGCCGGAAGCATAA
AGTGTAAAGCCTGGGGTGCCTAATGAGTGAGCTAACTCACATTAATTGCGTTGCGCTCACTGCCCGCTTT
CCAGTCGGGAAACCTGTCGTGCCAGCTGCATTAATGAATCGGCCAACGCGCGGGGAGAGGCGGTTTGCGT
ATTGGGCGCTCTTCCGCTTCCTCGCTCACTGACTCGCTGCGCTCGGTCGTTCGGCTGCGGCGAGCGGTAT
CAGCTCACTCAAAGGCGGTAATACGGTTATCCACAGAATCAGGGGATAACGCAGGAAAGAACATGTGAGC
AAAAGGCCAGCAAAAGGCCAGGAACCGTAAAAAGGCCGCGTTGCTGGCGTTTTTCCATAGGCTCCGCCCC
CCTGACGAGCATCACAAAAATCGACGCTCAAGTCAGAGGTGGCGAAACCCGACAGGACTATAAAGATACC
AGGCGTTTCCCCCTGGAAGCTCCCTCGTGCGCTCTCCTGTTCCGACCCTGCCGCTTACCGGATACCTGTC
CGCCTTTCTCCCTTCGGGAAGCGTGGCGCTTTCTCATAGCTCACGCTGTAGGTATCTCAGTTCGGTGTAG
GTCGTTCGCTCCAAGCTGGGCTGTGTGCACGAACCCCCCGTTCAGCCCGACCGCTGCGCCTTATCCGGTA
ACTATCGTCTTGAGTCCAACCCGGTAAGACACGACTTATCGCCACTGGCAGCAGCCACTGGTAACAGGAT
TAGCAGAGCGAGGTATGTAGGCGGTGCTACAGAGTTCTTGAAGTGGTGGCCTAACTACGGCTACACTAGA
AGAACAGTATTTGGTATCTGCGCTCTGCTGAAGCCAGTTACCTTCGGAAAAAGAGTTGGTAGCTCTTGAT
CCGGCAAACAAACCACCGCTGGTAGCGGTGGTTTTTTTGTTTGCAAGCAGCAGATTACGCGCAGAAAAAA
AGGATCTCAA
Features (pLannotate 1.2.2; 20 found; start..end, strand, type, name):
    171..1031    -  CDS            AmpR: β-lactamase; bla; confers resistance to ampicillin, carbenicillin, and related antibiotics
   1032..1136    -  promoter       AmpR promoter: bla
   1195..1247    -  misc_feature   bom (fragment): basis of mobility region from pBR322
   1418..1825    +  promoter       SFFV promoter: spleen focus-forming virus long terminal repeat (LTR) promoter
   1839..2546    +  CDS            mCherry: mCherry is a basic (constitutively fluorescent) red fluorescent protein published in 2004, derived from Discosoma sp.. It is reported to be a very rapidly-maturing monomer with low acid sensitivity.
   2592..2650    +  CDS            F2A (fragment): 2A peptide from foot-and-mouth disease virus polyprotein Eukaryotic ribosomes fail to insert a peptide bond between the Gly and Pro residues, yielding separate polypeptides.
   2907..3614    +  CDS            mTagBFP2: mTagBFP2 is a basic (constitutively fluorescent) blue fluorescent protein published in 2011, derived from Entacmaea quadricolor. It is reported to be a very rapidly-maturing monomer with very low acid sensitivity.
   3721..3945    +  polyA_signal   bGH poly(A) signal: bovine growth hormone polyadenylation signal
   3961..3984    +  polyA_signal   bGH poly(A) signal (fragment): bovine growth hormone polyadenylation signal
   3988..4009    +  promoter       SV40 promoter (fragment): SV40 enhancer and early promoter
   4030..4263    +  rep_origin     f1 ori (fragment) (sequence partly withheld): f1 bacteriophage origin of replication; arrow indicates direction of (+) strand synthesis
   4268..4315    +  protein_bind   FRT: FLP-mediated recombination occurs in the 8-bp core sequence TCTAGAAA (Turan and Bode, 2011). FLP recombinase from the Saccharomyces cerevisiae 2μ plasmid
   4323..5345    +  CDS            HygR: aminoglycoside phosphotransferase from E. coli; aph(4)-Ia; confers resistance to hygromycin
   5355..5480    +  CDS            ble (fragment): BLE_KLEPN - Experimental evidence at protein level: Swiss-Prot protein existence level 1. Binding protein with a strong affinity to the bleomycin family of antibiotics. Binds to CL990; an antimitotic-antibiotic compound. From Klebsiella pneumoniae.
   5475..5596    +  polyA_signal   SV40 poly(A) signal: SV40 polyadenylation signal
   5669..5685    -  protein_bind   lac operator: The lac repressor binds to the lac operator to inhibit transcription in E. coli. This inhibition can be relieved by adding lactose or isopropyl-β-D-thiogalactopyranoside (IPTG). lac repressor encoded by lacI
   5693..5723    -  promoter       lac promoter: promoter for the E. coli lac operon
   5738..5759    -  protein_bind   CAP binding site: CAP binding activates transcription in the presence of cAMP. E. coli catabolite activator protein
   5772..5864    -  CDS            lacI (fragment): lac repressor; lacI; The lac repressor binds to the lac operator to inhibit transcription in E. coli. This inhibition can be relieved by adding lactose or isopropyl-β-D-thiogalactopyranoside (IPTG).
   6047..6635    -  rep_origin     ori: high-copy-number ColE1/pMB1/pBR322/pUC origin of replication
