[The description below was written by a language model from this plasmid's Addgene catalogue record and pLannotate feature annotations shown in this document.]
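Description:
LSM053 SFFV-mCherry-SGc(stem-1(3xPP7))cSG-mtagBFP (FLP-IN) is a 6.6 kb mammalian expression plasmid built on a Flp-In-type backbone for site-specific genomic integration. In E. coli it replicates from a high-copy ColE1/pUC origin and is selected with ampicillin through the bla gene. For mammalian integration, the backbone carries a single FRT site placed directly upstream of a hygromycin resistance coding sequence followed by an SV40 poly(A) signal. No intact promoter is annotated in front of HygR. This fits the usual Flp-In design, in which FLP-mediated recombination into a genomic FRT landing site supplies the promoter and start codon, so that hygromycin resistance appears only after correct integration. Fragments of an f1 ori, the lac regulatory elements and ble are backbone remnants.

The payload is a single synthetic transcription unit driven by the spleen focus-forming virus (SFFV) LTR promoter and terminated by the bGH poly(A) signal. It encodes mCherry, a partial F2A peptide annotation, a roughly 250 nt unannotated interval, and then mTagBFP2. According to the construct name, this interval should hold the "SGc(stem-1(3xPP7))cSG" element, a structured stem region carrying three PP7 hairpins, although the feature table does not annotate it. The record describes the plasmid as a reporter RNA for the LIDAR post-transcriptional synthetic receptor system. In this version, binding sites for the PP7 coat protein (PCP) replace the MS2 coat protein (MCP) sites of the parent design. mCherry acts as the constitutive marker of reporter expression, and mTagBFP is the output signal. The record does not state the mechanism by which recruitment to the PP7 sites switches on the downstream reading frame.
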