Addgene plasmid #233409: LSM053 SFFV-mCherry-SGc(stem-1(3xPP7))cSG-mtagBFP (FLP-IN)
Purpose: LIDAR reporter RNA with PCP binding site instead of MCP; mCherry as marker, mTagBFP as output
Depositing lab: Xiaojing Gao. Depositing organization: Stanford University. Publication: Post-transcriptional modular synthetic receptors. Zhang X, Mille-Fragoso LS, Kaseniit KE, Lee AP, Zhang M, Call CC, Hu Y, Xie Y, Gao XJ. Nat Chem Biol. 2025 Mar 28. doi: 10.1038/s41589-025-01872-w. PubMed 40155716.
Backbone
  Vector backbone: FLP-IN
  Vector type: Mammalian Expression
Growth in bacteria
  Bacterial resistance: Ampicillin, 100 μg/mL
  Growth temperature: 37°C
  Growth strain: DH5alpha
  Copy number: High Copy
Gene/Insert
  Gene/Insert name: mCherry-SGc(stem-1(3xPP7))cSG-mtagBFP
  Species: Synthetic
  Mutation: WT
  Promoter: SFFV
  Cloning method: Gibson Cloning
Terms and licenses: Academic/Nonprofit Terms; Industry Terms: Not Available to Industry
Depositor comments: https://benchling.com/s/seq-nNpyjHprmqSFptA3DPvB?m=slm-ce9wmZsVoyalKcQbZB5y for annotated sequence file. Please visit https://doi.org/10.1101/2024.05.03.592453 for bioRxiv preprint.
How to cite: LSM053 SFFV-mCherry-SGc(stem-1(3xPP7))cSG-mtagBFP (FLP-IN) was a gift from Xiaojing Gao (Addgene plasmid # 233409 ; http://n2t.net/addgene:233409 ; RRID:Addgene_233409)
